>Addgene plasmid #100604 | pDONOR-tagBFP-PSM-dTOMATO | depositor full sequence | sequence record 193024 | pDONOR-tagBFP-PSM-dTOMATO sequence 10068 bps
CATTGATTATTGACTAGTTATTAATAGTAATCAATTACGGGGTCATTAGTTCATAGCCCATATATGGAGT
TCCGCGTTACATAACTTACGGTAAATGGCCCGCCTGGCTGACCGCCCAACGACCCCCGCCCATTGACGTC
AATAATGACGTATGTTCCCATAGTAACGCCAATAGGGACTTTCCATTGACGTCAATGGGTGGAGTATTTA
CGGTAAACTGCCCACTTGGCAGTACATCAAGTGTATCATATGCCAAGTACGCCCCCTATTGACGTCAATG
ACGGTAAATGGCCCGCCTGGCATTATGCCCAGTACATGACCTTATGGGACTTTCCTACTTGGCAGTACAT
CTACGTATTAGTCATCGCTATTACCATGGGTCGAGGTGAGCCCCACGTTCTGCTTCACTCTCCCCATCTC
CCCCCCCTCCCCACCCCCAATTTTGTATTTATTTATTTTTTAATTATTTTGTGCAGCGATGGGGGCGGGG
GGGGGGGGGGGGGCGCGCGCCAGGCGGGGCGGGGCGGGGCGAGGGGCGGGGCGGGGCGAGGCGGAGAGGT
GCGGCGGCAGCCAATCAGAGCGGCGCGCTCCGAAAGTTTCCTTTTATGGCGAGGCGGCGGCGGCGGCGGC
CCTATAAAAAGCGAAGCGCGCGGCGGGCGGGAGTCGCTGCGTTGCCTTCGCCCCGTGCCCCGCTCCGCGC
CGCCTCGCGCCGCCCGCCCCGGCTCTGACTGACCGCGTTACTCCCACAGGTGAGCGGGCGGGACGGCCCT
TCTCCTCCGGGCTGTAATTAGCGCTTGGTTTAATGACGGCTCGTTTCTTTTCTGTGGCTGCGTGAAAGCC
TTAAAGGGCTCCGGGAGGGCCCTTTGTGCGGGGGGGAGCGGCTCGGGGGGTGCGTGCGTGTGTGTGTGCG
TGGGGAGCGCCGCGTGCGGCCCGCGCTGCCCGGCGGCTGTGAGCGCTGCGGGCGCGGCGCGGGGCTTTGT
GCGCTCCGCGTGTGCGCGAGGGGAGCGCGGCCGGGGGCGGTGCCCCGCGGTGCGGGGGGGCTGCGAGGGG
AACAAAGGCTGCGTGCGGGGTGTGTGCGTGGGGGGGTGAGCAGGGGGTGTGGGCGCGGCGGTCGGGCTGT
AACCCCCCCCTGCACCCCCCTCCCCGAGTTGCTGAGCACGGCCCGGCTTCGGGTGCGGGGCTCCGTGCGG
GGCGTGGCGCGGGGCTCGCCGTGCCGGGCGGGGGGTGGCGGCAGGTGGGGGTGCCGGGCGGGGCGGGGCC
GCCTCGGGCCGGGGAGGGCTCGGGGGAGGGGCGCGGCGGCCCCGGAGCGCCGGCGGCTGTCGAGGCGCGG
CGAGCCGCAGCCATTGCCTTTTATGGTAATCGTGCGAGAGGGCGCAGGGACTTCCTTTGTCCCAAATCTG
GCGGAGCCGAAATCTGGGAGGCGCCGCCGCACCCCCTCTAGCGGGCGCGGGCGAAGCGGTGCGGCGCCGG
CAGGAAGGAAATGGGCGGGGAGGGCCTTCGTGCGTCGCCGCGCCGCCGTCCCCTTCTCCATCTCCAGCCT
CGGGGCTGCCGCAGGGGGACGGCTGCCTTCGGGGGGGACGGGGCAGGGCGGGGTTCGGCTTCTGGCGTGT
GACCGGCGGCTCTAGAGCCTCTGCTAACCATGTTCATGCCTTCTTCTTTTTCCTACAGCTCCTGGGCAAC
GTGCTGGTTATTGTGCTGTCTCATCATTTTGGCAAAGGCCGCCACCATGAGCGAGCTGATTAAGGAGAAC
ATGCACATGAAGCTGTACATGGAGGGCACCGTGGACAACCATCACTTCAAGTGCACATCCGAGGGCGAAG
GCAAGCCCTACGAGGGCACCCAGACCATGAGAATCAAGGTGGTCGAGGGCGGCCCTCTCCCCTTCGCCTT
CGACATCCTGGCTACTAGCTTCCTCTACGGCAGCAAGACCTTCATCAACCACACCCAGGGCATCCCCGAC
TTCTTCAAGCAGTCCTTCCCTGAGGGCTTCACATGGGAGAGAGTCACCACATACGAAGACGGGGGCGTGC
TGACCGCTACCCAGGACACCAGCCTCCAGGACGGCTGCCTCATCTACAACGTCAAGATCAGAGGGGTGAA
CTTCACATCCAACGGCCCTGTGATGCAGAAGAAAACACTCGGCTGGGAGGCCTTCACCGAGACGCTGTAC
CCCGCTGACGGCGGCCTGGAAGGCAGAAACGACATGGCCCTGAAGCTCGTGGGCGGGAGCCATCTGATCG
CAAACATCAAGACCACATATAGATCCAAGAAACCCGCTAAGAACCTCAAGATGCCTGGCGTCTACTATGT
GGACTACAGACTGGAAAGAATCAAGGAGGCCAACAACGAGACCTACGTCGAGCAGCACGAGGTGGCAGTG
GCCAGATACTGCGACCTCCCTAGCAAACTGGGGCACAAGCTTAATTAACACTCCTCAGGTGCAGGCTGCC
TATCAGAAGGTGGTGGCTGGTGTGGCCAATGCCCTGGCTCACAAATACCACTGAGATCTTTTTCCCTCTG
CCAAAAATTATGGGGACATCATGAAGCCCCTTGAGCATCTGACTTCTGGCTAATAAAGGAAATTTATTTT
CATTGCAATAGTGTGTTGGAATTTTTTGTGTCTCTCACTCGGAAGGACATATGGGAGGGCAAATCATTTA
AAACATCAGAATGAGTATTTGGTTTAGAGTTTGGCAACATATGCCATATGCTGGCTGCCATGAACAAAGG
TGGCTATAAAGAGGTCATCAGTATATGAAACAGCCCCCTGCTGTCCATTCCTTATTCCATAGAAAAGCCT
TGACTTGAGGTTAGATTTTTTTTATATTTTGTTTTGTGTTATTTTTTTCTTTAACATCCCTAAAATTTTC
CTTACATGTTTTACTAGCCAGATTTTTCCTCCTCTCCTGACTACTCCCAGTCATAGCTGTCCCTCTTCTC
TTATGGAGATCCCTCGACCTGCAGCCCAAGCTTGGATCCCCTAGGTTAACCCTAGAAAGATAGTCTGCGT
AAAATTGACGCATGCATTCTTGAAATATTGCTCTCTCTTTCTAAATAGCGCGAATCCGTCGCTGTGCATT
TAGGACATCTCAGTCGCCGCTTGGAGCTCCCGTGAGGCGTGCTTGTCAATGCGGTAAGTGTCACTGATTT
TGAACTATAACGACCGCGTGAGTCAAAATGACGCATGATTATCTTTTACGTGACTTTTAAGATTTAACTC
ATACGATAATTATATTGTTATTTCATGTTCTACTTACGTGATAACTTATTATATATATATTTTCTTGTTA
TAGATATCAACTAGAATGCTAGTTATTAATAGTAATCAATTACGGGGTCATTAGTTCATAGCCCATATAT
GGAGTTCCGCGTTACATAACTTACGGTAAATGGCCCGCCTGGCTGACCGCCCAACGACCCCCGCCCATTG
ACGTCAATAATGACGTATGTTCCCATAGTAACGCCAATAGGGACTTTCCATTGACGTCAATGGGTGGAGT
ATTTACGGTAAACTGCCCACTTGGCAGTACATCAAGTGTATCATATGCCAAGTACGCCCCCTATTGACGT
CAATGACGGTAAATGGCCCGCCTGGCATTATGCCCAGTACATGACCTTATGGGACTTTCCTACTTGGCAG
TACATCTACGTATTAGTCATCGCTATTACCATGGGTCGAGGTGAGCCCCACGTTCTGCTTCACTCTCCCC
ATCTCCCCCCCCTCCCCACCCCCAATTTTGTATTTATTTATTTTTTAATTATTTTGTGCAGCGATGGGGG
CGGGGGGGGGGGGGGGGGCGCGCGCCAGGCGGGGCGGGGCGGGGCGAGGGGCGGGGCGGGGCGAGGCGGA
GAGGTGCGGCGGCAGCCAATCAGAGCGGCGCGCTCCGAAAGTTTCCTTTTATGGCGAGGCGGCGGCGGCG
GCGGCCCTATAAAAAGCGAAGCGCGCGGCGGGCGGGAGTCGCTGCGTTGCCTTCGCCCCGTGCCCCGCTC
CGCGCCGCCTCGCGCCGCCCGCCCCGGCTCTGACTGACCGCGTTACTCCCACAGGTGAGCGGGCGGGACG
GCCCTTCTCCTCCGGGCTGTAATTAGCGCTTGGTTTAATGACGGCTCGTTTCTTTTCTGTGGCTGCGTGA
AAGCCTTAAAGGGCTCCGGGAGGGCCCTTTGTGCGGGGGGGAGCGGCTCGGGGGGTGCGTGCGTGTGTGT
GTGCGTGGGGAGCGCCGCGTGCGGCCCGCGCTGCCCGGCGGCTGTGAGCGCTGCGGGCGCGGCGCGGGGC
TTTGTGCGCTCCGCGTGTGCGCGAGGGGAGCGCGGCCGGGGGCGGTGCCCCGCGGTGCGGGGGGGCTGCG
AGGGGAACAAAGGCTGCGTGCGGGGTGTGTGCGTGGGGGGGTGAGCAGGGGGTGTGGGCGCGGCGGTCGG
GCTGTAACCCCCCCCTGCACCCCCCTCCCCGAGTTGCTGAGCACGGCCCGGCTTCGGGTGCGGGGCTCCG
TGCGGGGCGTGGCGCGGGGCTCGCCGTGCCGGGCGGGGGGTGGCGGCAGGTGGGGGTGCCGGGCGGGGCG
GGGCCGCCTCGGGCCGGGGAGGGCTCGGGGGAGGGGCGCGGCGGCCCCGGAGCGCCGGCGGCTGTCGAGG
CGCGGCGAGCCGCAGCCATTGCCTTTTATGGTAATCGTGCGAGAGGGCGCAGGGACTTCCTTTGTCCCAA
ATCTGGCGGAGCCGAAATCTGGGAGGCGCCGCCGCACCCCCTCTAGCGGGCGCGGGCGAAGCGGTGCGGC
GCCGGCAGGAAGGAAATGGGCGGGGAGGGCCTTCGTGCGTCGCCGCGCCGCCGTCCCCTTCTCCATCTCC
AGCCTCGGGGCTGCCGCGGGGGGACGGCTGCCTTCGGGGGGGACGGGGCAGGGCGGGGTTCGGCTTCTGG
CGTGTGACCGGCGGCTCTAGAGCCTCTGCTAACCATGTTCATGCCTTCTTCTTTTTCCTACAGCTCCTGG
GCAACGTGCTGGTTATTGTGCTGTCTCATCATTTTGGCAAAGGCCGCCACCATGGTGAGCAAGGGCGAGG
AGGTCATCAAAGAGTTCATGCGCTTCAAGGTGCGCATGGAGGGCTCCATGAACGGCCACGAGTTCGAGAT
CGAGGGCGAGGGCGAGGGCCGCCCCTACGAGGGCACCCAGACCGCCAAGCTGAAGGTGACCAAGGGCGGC
CCCCTGCCCTTCGCCTGGGACATCCTGTCCCCCCAGTTCATGTACGGCTCCAAGGCGTACGTGAAGCACC
CCGCCGACATCCCCGATTACAAGAAGCTGTCCTTCCCCGAGGGCTTCAAGTGGGAGCGCGTGATGAACTT
CGAGGACGGCGGTCTGGTGACCGTGACCCAGGACTCCTCCCTGCAGGACGGCACGCTGATCTACAAGGTG
AAGATGCGCGGCACCAACTTCCCCCCCGACGGCCCCGTAATGCAGAAGAAGACCATGGGCTGGGAGGCCT
CCACCGAGCGCCTGTACCCCCGCGACGGCGTGCTGAAGGGCGAGATCCACCAGGCCCTGAAGCTGAAGGA
CGGCGGCCACTACCTGGTGGAGTTCAAGACCATCTACATGGCCAAGAAGCCCGTGCAACTGCCCGGCTAC
TACTACGTGGACACCAAGCTGGACATCACCTCCCACAACGAGGACTACACCATCGTGGAACAGTACGAGC
GCTCCGAGGGCCGCCACCACCTGTTCCTGTACGGCATGGACGAGCTGTACAAGGAGGGCAGAGGAAGTCT
TCTAACATGCGGTGACGTGGAGGAGAATCCCGGCCCTACCGAGTACAAGCCCACGGTGCGCCTCGCCACC
CGCGACGACGTCCCCCGGGCCGTACGCACCCTCGCCGCCGCGTTCGCCGACTACCCCGCCACGCGCCACA
CCGTCGACCCGGACCGCCACATCGAGCGGGTCACCGAGCTGCAAGAACTCTTCCTCACGCGCGTCGGGCT
CGACATCGGCAAGGTGTGGGTCGCGGACGACGGCGCCGCGGTGGCGGTCTGGACCACGCCGGAGAGCGTC
GAAGCGGGGGCGGTGTTCGCCGAGATCGGCCCGCGCATGGCCGAGTTGAGCGGTTCCCGGCTGGCCGCGC
AGCAACAGATGGAAGGCCTCCTGGCGCCGCACCGGCCCAAGGAGCCCGCGTGGTTCCTGGCCACCGTCGG
CGTCTCGCCCGACCACCAGGGCAAGGGTCTGGGCAGCGCCGTCGTGCTCCCCGGAGTGGAGGCGGCCGAG
CGCGCCGGGGTGCCCGCCTTCCTGGAGACCTCCGCGCCCCGCAACCTCCCCTTCTACGAGCGGCTCGGCT
TCACCGTCACCGCCGACGTCGAGGTGCCCGAAGGACCGCGCACCTGGTGCATGACCCGCAAGCCCGGTGC
CTGACACTCCTCAGGTGCAGGCTGCCTATCAGAAGGTGGTGGCTGGTGTGGCCAATGCCCTGGCTCACAA
ATACCACTGAGATCTTTTTCCCTCTGCCAAAAATTATGGGGACATCATGAAGCCCCTTGAGCATCTGACT
TCTGGCTAATAAAGGAAATTTATTTTCATTGCAATAGTGTGTTGGAATTTTTTGTGTCTCTCACTCGGAA
GGACATATGGGAGGGCAAATCATTTAAAACATCAGAATGAGTATTTGGTTTAGAGTTTGGCAACATATGC
CCATATGCTGGCTGCCATGAACAAAGGTTGGCTATAAAGAGGTCATCAGTATATGAAACAGCCCCCTGCT
GTCCATTCCTTATTCCATAGAAAAGCCTTGACTTGAGGTTAGATTTTTTTTATATTTTGTTTTGTGTTAT
TTTTTTCTTTAACATCCCTAAAATTTTCCTTACATGTTTTACTAGCCAGATTTTTCCTCCTCTCCTGACT
ACTCCCAGTCATAGCTGTCCCTCTTCTCTTATGGAGATCCCTCGACCTGCAGCCCAAGCTTGGATCCCTC
GACTTTTGTTACTTTATAGAAGAAATTTTGAGTTTTTGTTTTTTTTTAATAAATAAATAAACATAAATAA
ATTGTTTGTTGAATTTATTATTAGTATGTAAGTGTAAATATAATAAAACTTAATATCTATTCAAATTAAT
AAATAAACCTCGATATACAGACCGATAAAACACATGCGTCAATTTTACGCATGATTATCTTTAACGTACG
TCACAATATGATTATCTTTCTAGGGTTAACCTAGTATACGCGTATGCGGCCGCTTAATTAATCCAGCTTT
TGTTCCCTTTAGTGAGGGTTAATTGCGCGCTTGGCGTAATCATGGTCATAGCTGTTTCCTGTGTGAAATT
GTTATCCGCTCACAATTCCACACAACATACGAGCCGGAAGCATAAAGTGTAAAGCCTGGGGTGCCTAATG
AGTGAGCTAACTCACATTAATTGCGTTGCGCTCACTGCCCGCTTTCCAGTCGGGAAACCTGTCGTGCCAG
CTGCATTAATGAATCGGCCAACGCGCGGGGAGAGGCGGTTTGCGTATTGGGCGCTTAAAACTTCATTTTT
AATTTAAAAGGATCTAGGTGAAGATCCTTTTTGATAATCTCATGACCAAAATCCCTTAACGTGAGTTTTC
GTTCCACTGAGCGTCAGACCCCGTAGAAAAGATCAAAGGATCTTCTTGAGATCCTTTTTTTCTGCGCGTA
ATCTGCTGCTTGCAAACAAAAAAACCACCGCTACCAGCGGTGGTTTGTTTGCCGGATCAAGAGCTACCAA
CTCTTTTTCCGAAGGTAACTGGCTTCAGCAGAGCGCAGATACCAAATACTGTCCTTCTAGTGTAGCCGTA
GTTAGGCCACCACTTCAAGAACTCTGTAGCACCGCCTACATACCTCGCTCTGCTAATCCTGTTACCAGTG
GCTGCTGCCAGTGGCGATAAGTCGTGTCTTACCGGGTTGGACTCAAGACGATAGTTACCGGATAAGGCGC
AGCGGTCGGGCTGAACGGGGGGTTCGTGCACACAGCCCAGCTTGGAGCGAACGACCTACACCGAACTGAG
ATACCTACAGCGTGAGCTATGAGAAAGCGCCACGCTTCCCGAAGGGAGAAAGGCGGACAGGTATCCGGTA
AGCGGCAGGGTCGGAACAGGAGAGCGCACGAGGGAGCTTCCAGGGGGAAACGCCTGGTATCTTTATAGTC
CTGTCGGGTTTCGCCACCTCTGACTTGAGCGTCGATTTTTGTGATGCTCGTCAGGGGGGCGGAGCCTATG
GAAAAACGCCAGCAACGCGGCCTTTTTACGGTTCCTGGGCTTTTGCTGGCCTTTTGCTCACATGTTCTTT
CCTGCGTTATCCCCTGATTCTGTGGATAACCGTATTACCGCCTTTGAGTGAGCTGATACCGCTCGCCGCA
GCCGAACGACCGAGCGCAGCGAGTCAGTGAGCGAGGAAGCGGAAGAATCAATCTAAAGTATATATGAGTA
AACTTGGTCTGACAGTTACCAATGCTTAATCAGTGAGGCACCTATCTCAGCGATCTGTCTATTTCGTTCA
TCCATAGTTGCCTGACTCCCCGTCGTGTAGATAACTACGATACGGGAGGGCTTACCATCTGGCCCCAGTG
CTGCAATGATACCGCGAGACCCACGCTCACCGGCTCCAGATTTATCAGCAATAAACCAGCCAGCCGGAAG
GGCCGAGCGCAGAAGTGGTCCTGCAACTTTATCCGCCTCCATCCAGTCTATTAATTGTTGCCGGGAAGCT
AGAGTAAGTAGTTCGCCAGTTAATAGTTTGCGCAACGTTGTTGCCATTGCTACAGGCATCGTGGTGTCAC
GCTCGTCGTTTGGTATGGCTTCATTCAGCTCCGGTTCCCAACGATCAAGGCGAGTTACATGATCCCCCAT
GTTGTGCAAAAAAGCGGTTAGCTCCTTCGGTCCTCCGATCGTTGTCAGAAGTAAGTTGGCCGCAGTGTTA
TCACTCATGGTTATGGCAGCACTGCATAATTCTCTTACTGTCATGCCATCCGTAAGATGCTTTTCTGTGA
CTGGTGAGTACTCAACCAAGTCATTCTGAGAATAGTGTATGCGGCGACCGAGTTGCTCTTGCCCGGCGTC
AATACGGGATAATACCGCGCCACATAGCAGAACTTTAAAAGTGCTCATCATTGGAAAACGTTCTTCGGGG
CGAAAACTCTCAAGGATCTTACCGCTGTTGAGATCCAGTTCGATGTAACCCACTCGTGCACCCAACTGAT
CTTCAGCATCTTTTACTTTCACCAGCGTTTCTGGGTGAGCAAAAACAGGAAGGCAAAATGCCGCAAAAAA
GGGAATAAGGGCGACACGGAAATGTTGAATACTCATACTCTTCCTTTTTCAATATTATTGAAGCATTTAT
CAGGGTTATTGTCTCATGAGCGGATACATATTTGAATGTATTTAGAAAAATAAACAAATAGGGGTTCCGC
GCACATTTCCCCGAAAAGTGCCACCTAAATTGTAAGCGTTAATATTTTGTTAAAATTCGCGTTAAATTTT
TGTTAAATCAGCTCATTTTTTAACCAATAGGCCGAAATCGGCAAAATCCCTTATAAATCAAAAGAATAGA
CCGAGATAGGGT
[37 nt withheld, positions 9533-9569]
AAAGAACGTGGACTCCAACGTCAAAGG
[49 nt withheld, positions 9597-9645]
T
[91 nt withheld, positions 9647-9737]
G
[124 nt withheld, positions 9739-9862]
CCCATTCGCCATTCAGGCTGCGCAACTGTTGGGAAGGGCGATCGGTGCGGGCCTCTTCGCTATTACGCCA
GCTGGCGAAAGGGGGATGTGCTGCAAGGCGATTAAGTTGGGTAACGCCAGGGTTTTCCCAGTCACGACGT
TGTAAAACGACGGCCAGTGAGCGCGCGTAATACGACTCACTATAGGGCGAATTGGGGCGCGCCATT
Features (pLannotate 1.2.2; 24 found; start..end, strand, type, name):
     75..378     +  enhancer       CMV enhancer: human cytomegalovirus immediate early enhancer
    381..659     +  promoter       chicken β-actin promoter: No description available
    660..1668    +  intron         chimeric intron: chimera between introns from chicken β-actin and rabbit β-globin
   1727..2428    +  CDS            TagBFP: monomeric blue fluorescent protein mammalian codon-optimized
   2430..2501    +  CDS            HBB (fragment): HBB_PONPY - Experimental evidence at transcript level: Swiss-Prot protein existence level 2. Involved in oxygen transport from the lung to the various peripheral tissues. From Pongo pygmaeus (Bornean orangutan).
   2572..2627    +  polyA_signal   β-globin poly(A) signal: rabbit β-globin polyadenylation signal (Gil and Proudfoot, 1987)
   3370..3673    +  enhancer       CMV enhancer: human cytomegalovirus immediate early enhancer
   3676..3954    +  promoter       chicken β-actin promoter: No description available
   3955..4963    +  intron         chimeric intron: chimera between introns from chicken β-actin and rabbit β-globin
   5022..5723    +  CDS            dTomato: dTomato is a basic (constitutively fluorescent) orange fluorescent protein published in 2004, derived from Discosoma sp.. It is reported to be a somewhat slowly-maturing dimer with low acid sensitivity.
   5778..6374    +  CDS            PuroR: puromycin N-acetyltransferase; pac from Streptomyces alboniger; confers resistance to puromycin
   6376..6447    +  CDS            HBB (fragment): HBB_PONPY - Experimental evidence at transcript level: Swiss-Prot protein existence level 2. Involved in oxygen transport from the lung to the various peripheral tissues. From Pongo pygmaeus (Bornean orangutan).
   6518..6573    +  polyA_signal   β-globin poly(A) signal: rabbit β-globin polyadenylation signal (Gil and Proudfoot, 1987)
   7216..7234    -  promoter       T3 promoter: promoter for bacteriophage T3 RNA polymerase
   7279..7295    -  protein_bind   lac operator: The lac repressor binds to the lac operator to inhibit transcription in E. coli. This inhibition can be relieved by adding lactose or isopropyl-β-D-thiogalactopyranoside (IPTG). lac repressor encoded by lacI
   7303..7333    -  promoter       lac promoter: promoter for the E. coli lac operon
   7348..7369    -  protein_bind   CAP binding site: CAP binding activates transcription in the presence of cAMP. E. coli catabolite activator protein
   7382..7474    -  CDS            lacI (fragment): lac repressor; lacI; The lac repressor binds to the lac operator to inhibit transcription in E. coli. This inhibition can be relieved by adding lactose or isopropyl-β-D-thiogalactopyranoside (IPTG).
   7606..8194    +  rep_origin     ori: high-copy-number ColE1/pMB1/pBR322/pUC origin of replication
   8416..9276    -  CDS            AmpR: β-lactamase; bla; confers resistance to ampicillin, carbenicillin, and related antibiotics
   9277..9381    -  promoter       AmpR promoter: bla
   9434..9862    -  rep_origin     f1 ori (sequence partly withheld): f1 bacteriophage origin of replication; arrow indicates direction of (+) strand synthesis
   9867..10022   -  CDS            lacZα (fragment): LacZα fragment of β-galactosidase; lacZ fragment
  10030..10048   +  promoter       T7 promoter: promoter for bacteriophage T7 RNA polymerase
