[The description below was written by a language model from this plasmid's Addgene catalogue record and pLannotate feature annotations shown in this document.]
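Description:
pDONOR-tagBFP-PSM-dTOMATO is an empty donor scaffold for homology-directed genome editing in mammalian cells, built on a pUC-type, ampicillin-resistant backbone. It is maintained at high copy in E. coli through the ColE1/pUC origin with AmpR selection. It also retains an f1 origin, lac promoter/operator remnants, a lacZα fragment, and flanking T7 and T3 promoters typical of a phagemid-style cloning vector. No homology arms or gene insert are present. The record lists Gibson assembly as the cloning method, presumably for adding locus-specific arms, although it does not state where they are inserted.

The payload consists of two parallel expression cassettes, each driven by a CAG-type promoter (CMV enhancer, chicken β-actin promoter and chimeric intron) and terminated by a rabbit β-globin poly(A) signal. The first is the negative selection module (NSM), which expresses TagBFP. The second is the positive selection module (PSM), which expresses dTomato linked through a T2A peptide to puromycin N-acetyltransferase, so that one transcript yields both a red fluorescent marker and drug resistance. According to the catalogue entry, the PSM is bounded by ITRs and by HpaI sites. The ITRs are not annotated in the feature table, and the record does not say which transposon system they belong to, though such repeats generally allow later excision of a selection cassette.

The design logic is that correct homologous recombination carries only the PSM into the target locus, giving dTomato-positive, puromycin-resistant cells. Random integration of the whole plasmid also brings in TagBFP, and such cells can be excluded. The associated publication applies this approach to FACS-assisted CRISPR-Cas9 editing for Parkinson's disease modelling.
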