Addgene plasmid #100604: pDONOR-tagBFP-PSM-dTOMATO
Purpose: (Empty Backbone) Donor scafold with dTOMATO positive selection module, and tagBFP negative selection module
Depositing lab: Jens Schwamborn. Depositing organization: University of Luxembourg. Publication: FACS-Assisted CRISPR-Cas9 Genome Editing Facilitates Parkinson's Disease Modeling. Arias-Fuenzalida J, Jarazo J, Qing X, Walter J, Gomez-Giro G, Nickels SL, Zaehres H, Scholer HR, Schwamborn JC. Stem Cell Reports. 2017 Nov 14;9(5):1423-1431. doi: 10.1016/j.stemcr.2017.08.026. Epub 2017 Oct 5. PubMed 28988985.
Backbone
  Vector backbone: pUC-AMPr based
  Backbone size (bp): 2898
  Modifications to backbone: Insert NSM (negative selection module) and HpaI flanked PSM (ITR positive selection module ITR)
  Vector type: Synthetic Biology
  Selectable markers: Puromycin
  Tag / fusion protein: tagBFP; dTOMATO-T2A-Puro
Growth in bacteria
  Bacterial resistance: Ampicillin, 100 μg/mL
  Growth temperature: 37°C
  Growth strain: DH5alpha
  Copy number: High Copy
Gene/Insert
  Cloning method: Gibson Cloning
Terms and licenses: Academic/Nonprofit Terms; Industry Terms: Not Available to Industry
How to cite: pDONOR-tagBFP-PSM-dTOMATO was a gift from Jens Schwamborn (Addgene plasmid # 100604 ; http://n2t.net/addgene:100604 ; RRID:Addgene_100604)
