>Addgene plasmid #100604 | pDONOR-tagBFP-PSM-dTOMATO | addgene partial sequence | sequence record 204848 | Addgene Partial NGS Result
GAGCTGATTAAGGAGAACATGCACATGAAGCTGTACATGGAGGGCACCGTGGACAACCATCACTTCAAGT
GCACATCCGAGGGCGAAGGCAAGCCCTACGAGGGCACCCAGACCATGAGAATCAAGGTGGTCGAGGGCGG
CCCTCTCCCCTTCGCCTTCGACATCCTGGCTACTAGCTTCCTCTACGGCAGCAAGACCTTCATCAACCAC
ACCCAGGGCATCCCCGACTTCTTCAAGCAGTCCTTCCCTGAGGGCTTCACATGGGAGAGAGTCACCACAT
ACGAAGACGGGGGCGTGCTGACCGCTACCCAGGACACCAGCCTCCAGGACGGCTGCCTCATCTACAACGT
CAAGATCAGAGGGGTGAACTTCACATCCAACGGCCCTGTGATGCAGAAGAAAACACTCGGCTGGGAGGCC
TTCACCGAGACGCTGTACCCCGCTGACGGCGGCCTGGAAGGCAGAAACGACATGGCCCTGAAGCTCGTGG
GCGGGAGCCATCTGATCGCAAACATCAAGACCACATATAGATCCAAGAAACCCGCTAAGAACCTCAAGAT
GCCTGGCGTCTACTATGTGGACTACAGACTGGAAAGAATCAAGGAGGCCAACAACGAGACCTACGTCGAG
CAGCACGAGGTGGCAGTGGCCAGATACTGCGACCTCCCTAGCAAACTGGGGCACAAGCTTAATTAACACT
CCTCAGGTGCAGGCTGCCTATCAGAAGGTGGTGGCTGGTGTGGCCAATGCCCTGGCTCACAAATACCACT
GAGATCTTTTTCCCTCTGCCAAAAATTATGGGGACATCATGAAGCCCCTTGAGCATCTGACTTCTGGCTA
ATAAAGGAAATTTATTTTCATTGCAATAGTGTGTTGGAATTTTTTGTGTCTCTCACTCGGAAGGACATAT
GGGAGGGCAAATCATTTAAAACATCAGAATGAGTATTTGGTTTAGAGTTTGGCAACATATGCCCATATGC
TGGCTGCCATGAACAAAGGTTGGCTATAAAGAGGTCATCAGTATATGAAACAGCCCCCTGCTGTCCATTC
CTTATTCCATAGAAAAGCCTTGACTTGAGGTTAGATTTTTTTTATATTTTGTTTTGTGTTATTTTTTTCT
TTAACATCCCTAAAATTTTCCTTACATGTTTTACTAGCCAGATTTTTCCTCCTCTCCTGACTACTCCCAG
TCATAGCTGTCCCTCTTCTCTTATGGAGATCCCTCGACCTGCAGCCCAAGCTTGGATCCCCTAGGTTAAC
CCTAGAAAGATAGTCTGCGTAAAATTGACGCATGCATTCTTGAAATATTGCTCTCTCTTTCTAAATAGCG
CGAATCCGTCGCTGTGCATTTAGGACATCTCAGTCGCCGCTTGGAGCTCCCGTGAGGCGTGCTTGTCAAT
GCGGTAAGTGTCACTGATTTTGAACTATAACGACCGCGTGAGTCAAAATGACGCATGATTATCTTTTACG
TGACTTTTAAGATTTAACTCATACGATAATTATATTGTTATTTCATGTTCTACTTACGTGATAACTTATT
ATATATATATTTTCTTGTTATAGATATCAACTAGAATGCTAGTTATTAATAGTAATCAATTACGG
