>Addgene plasmid #100604 | pDONOR-tagBFP-PSM-dTOMATO | addgene partial sequence | sequence record 204849 | Addgene Partial NGS Result
ATGGTGAGCAAGGGCGAGGAGGTCATCAAAGAGTTCATGCGCTTCAAGGTGCGCATGGAGGGCTCCATGA
ACGGCCACGAGTTCGAGATCGAGGGCGAGGGCGAGGGCCGCCCCTACGAGGGCACCCAGACCGCCAAGCT
GAAGGTGACCAAGGGCGGCCCCCTGCCCTTCGCCTGGGACATCCTGTCCCCCCAGTTCATGTACGGCTCC
AAGGCGTACGTGAAGCACCCCGCCGACATCCCCGATTACAAGAAGCTGTCCTTCCCCGAGGGCTTCAAGT
GGGAGCGCGTGATGAACTTCGAGGACGGCGGTCTGGTGACCGTGACCCAGGACTCCTCCCTGCAGGACGG
CACGCTGATCTACAAGGTGAAGATGCGCGGCACCAACTTCCCCCCCGACGGCCCCGTAATGCAGAAGAAG
ACCATGGGCTGGGAGGCCTCCACCGAGCGCCTGTACCCCCGCGACGGCGTGCTGAAGGGCGAGATCCACC
AGGCCCTGAAGCTGAAGGACGGCGGCCACTACCTGGTGGAGTTCAAGACCATCTACATGGCCAAGAAGCC
CGTGCAACTGCCCGGCTACTACTACGTGGACACCAAGCTGGACATCACCTCCCACAACGAGGACTACACC
ATCGTGGAACAGTACGAGCGCTCCGAGGGCCGCCACCACCTGTTCCTGTACGGCATGGACGAGCTGTACA
AGGAGGGCAGAGGAAGTCTTCTAACATGCGGTGACGTGGAGGAGAATCCCGGCCCTACCGAGTACAAGCC
CACGGTGCGCCTCGCCACCCGCGACGACGTCCCCCGGGCCGTACGCACCCTCGCCGCCGCGTTCGCCGAC
TACCCCGCCACGCGCCACACCGTCGACCCGGACCGCCACATCGAGCGGGTCACCGAGCTGCAAGAACTCT
TCCTCACGCGCGTCGGGCTCGACATCGGCAAGGTGTGGGTCGCGGACGACGGCGCCGCGGTGGCGGTCTG
GACCACGCCGGAGAGCGTCGAAGCGGGGGCGGTGTTCGCCGAGATCGGCCCGCGCATGGCCGAGTTGAGC
GGTTCCCGGCTGGCCGCGCAGCAACAGATGGAAGGCCTCCTGGCGCCGCACCGGCCCAAGGAGCCCGCGT
GGTTCCTGGCCACCGTCGGCGTCTCGCCCGACCACCAGGGCAAGGGTCTGGGCAGCGCCGTCGTGCTCCC
CGGAGTGGAGGCGGCCGAGCGCGCCGGGGTGCCCGCCTTCCTGGAGACCTCCGCGCCCCGCAACCTCCCC
TTCTACGAGCGGCTCGGCTTCACCGTCACCGCCGACGTCGAGGTGCCCGAAGGACCGCGCACCTGGTGCA
TGACCCGCAAGCCCGGTGCCTGA
