>Addgene plasmid #100604 | pDONOR-tagBFP-PSM-dTOMATO | addgene partial sequence | sequence record 204850 | Addgene Partial NGS Result
TTACCAATGCTTAATCAGTGAGGCACCTATCTCAGCGATCTGTCTATTTCGTTCATCCATAGTTGCCTGA
CTCCCCGTCGTGTAGATAACTACGATACGGGAGGGCTTACCATCTGGCCCCAGTGCTGCAATGATACCGC
GAGACCCACGCTCACCGGCTCCAGATTTATCAGCAATAAACCAGCCAGCCGGAAGGGCCGAGCGCAGAAG
TGGTCCTGCAACTTTATCCGCCTCCATCCAGTCTATTAATTGTTGCCGGGAAGCTAGAGTAAGTAGTTCG
CCAGTTAATAGTTTGCGCAACGTTGTTGCCATTGCTACAGGCATCGTGGTGTCACGCTCGTCGTTTGGTA
TGGCTTCATTCAGCTCCGGTTCCCAACGATCAAGGCGAGTTACATGATCCCCCATGTTGTGCAAAAAAGC
GGTTAGCTCCTTCGGTCCTCCGATCGTTGTCAGAAGTAAGTTGGCCGCAGTGTTATCACTCATGGTTATG
GCAGCACTGCATAATTCTCTTACTGTCATGCCATCCGTAAGATGCTTTTCTGTGACTGGTGAGTACTCAA
CCAAGTCATTCTGAGAATAGTGTATGCGGCGACCGAGTTGCTCTTGCCCGGCGTCAATACGGGATAATAC
CGCGCCACATAGCAGAACTTTAAAAGTGCTCATCATTGGAAAACGTTCTTCGGGGCGAAAACTCTCAAGG
ATCTTACCGCTGTTGAGATCCAGTTCGATGTAACCCACTCGTGCACCCAACTGATCTTCAGCATCTTTTA
CTTTCACCAGCGTTTCTGGGTGAGCAAAAACAGGAAGGCAAAATGCCGCAAAAAAGGGAATAAGGGCGAC
ACGGAAATGTTGAATACTCATACTCTTCCTTTTTCAATATTATTGAAGCATTTATCAGGGTTATTGTCTC
ATGAGCGGATACATATTTGAATGTATTTAGAAAAATAAACAAATAGGGGTTCCGCGCACATTTCCCCGAA
AAGTGCCACCTAAATTGTAAGCGTTAATATTTTGTTAAAATTCGCGTTAAATTTTTGTTAAATCAGCTCA
TTTTTTAACCAATAGGCCGAAATCGGCAAAATCCCTTATAAATCAAAAGAATAGACCGAGATAGGGT
[37 nt withheld, positions 1118-1154]
AAAGAACGTGGACTCCAACGTCAAAGG
[49 nt withheld, positions 1182-1230]
T
[91 nt withheld, positions 1232-1322]
G
[124 nt withheld, positions 1324-1447]
